>Addgene plasmid #221851 | SUMO-LPQTG-pET | addgene full sequence | sequence record 443733 | Addgene NGS Result
GAGTGATTTTGATGACGAGCGTAATGGCTGGCCTGTTGAACAAGTCTGGAAAGAAATGCATAAACTTTTG
CCATTCTCACCGGATTCAGTCGTCACTCATGGTGATTTCTCACTTGATAACCTTATTTTTGACGAGGGGA
AATTAATAGGTTGTATTGATGTTGGACGAGTCGGAATCGCAGACCGATACCAGGATCTTGCCATCCTATG
GAACTGCCTCGGTGAGTTTTCTCCTTCATTACAGAAACGGCTTTTTCAAAAATATGGTATTGATAATCCT
GATATGAATAAATTGCAGTTTCATTTGATGCTCGATGAGTTTTTCTAAGAATTAATTCATGAGCGGATAC
ATATTTGAATGTATTTAGAAAAATAAACAAATAGGGGTTCCGCGCACATTTCCCCGAAAAGTGCCACCTA
AATTGTAAGCGTTAATATTTTGTTAAAATTCGCGTTAAATTTTTGTTAAATCAGCTCATTTTTTAACCAA
TAGGCCGAAATCGGCAAAATCCCTTATAAATCAAAAGAATAGACCGAGATAGGGT
[37 nt withheld, positions 546-582]
AAAGAACGTGGACTCCAACGTCAAAGG
[49 nt withheld, positions 610-658]
T
[91 nt withheld, positions 660-750]
G
[124 nt withheld, positions 752-875]
CCCATTCGCCAATCCGGATATAGTTCCTCCTTTCAGCAAAAAACCCCTCAAGACCCGTTTAGAGGCCCCA
AGGGGTTATGCTAGTTATTGCTCAGCGGTGGCAGCAGCCAACTCAGCTTCCTTTCGGGCTTTGTTAGCAG
CCGGATCTCAGTGGTGGTGGTGGTGGTGGGATCCACCGGTCTGCGGCAGGAACACGTCAATGGTGTCCTC
ATCTTCCATTTCCAGCTGTGCTGGAGTGTCGGTTTCGTTAATCGGCTGTCCATCGAAGCGAAAACGGATC
TGACGCATAGACAGACCTTGGCGTTCACAATAGGCTTTCATCAGTTTCGACAGAGGGGTGTGGCGTTTGA
TTTTAAACTGGACTACGCTACCGTCTTGACCGGCCACTTTCAGGTTAATGTGATCGTTGCCCATATGTAT
ATCTCCTTCTTAAAGTTAAACAAAATTATTTCTAGAGGGGAATTGTTATCCGCTCACAATTCCCCTATAG
TGAGTCGTATTAATTTCGCGGGATCGAGATCGATCTCGATCCTCTACGCCGGACGCATCGTGGCCGGCAT
CACCGGCGCCACAGGTGCGGTTGCTGGCGCCTATATCGCCGACATCACCGATGGGGAAGATCGGGCTCGC
CACTTCGGGCTCATGAGCGCTTGTTTCGGCGTGGGTATGGTGGCAGGCCCCGTGGCCGGGGGACTGTTGG
GCGCCATCTCCTTGCATGCACCATTCCTTGCGGCGGCGGTGCTCAACGGCCTCAACCTACTACTGGGCTG
CTTCCTAATGCAGGAGTCGCATAAGGGAGAGCGTCGAGATCCCGGACACCATCGAATGGCGCAAAACCTT
TCGCGGTATGGCATGATAGCGCCCGGAAGAGAGTCAATTCAGGGTGGTGAATGTGAAACCAGTAACGTTA
TACGATGTCGCAGAGTATGCCGGTGTCTCTTATCAGACCGTTTCCCGCGTGGTGAACCAGGCCAGCCACG
TTTCTGCGAAAACGCGGGAAAAAGTGGAAGCGGCGATGGCGGAGCTGAATTACATTCCCAACCGCGTGGC
ACAACAACTGGCGGGCAAACAGTCGTTGCTGATTGGCGTTGCCACCTCCAGTCTGGCCCTGCACGCGCCG
TCGCAAATTGTCGCGGCGATTAAATCTCGCGCCGATCAACTGGGTGCCAGCGTGGTGGTGTCGATGGTAG
AACGAAGCGGCGTCGAAGCCTGTAAAGCGGCGGTGCACAATCTTCTCGCGCAACGCGTCAGTGGGCTGAT
CATTAACTATCCGCTGGATGACCAGGATGCCATTGCTGTGGAAGCTGCCTGCACTAATGTTCCGGCGTTA
TTTCTTGATGTCTCTGACCAGACACCCATCAACAGTATTATTTTCTCCCATGAAGACGGTACGCGACTGG
GCGTGGAGCATCTGGTCGCATTGGGTCACCAGCAAATCGCGCTGTTAGCGGGCCCATTAAGTTCTGTCTC
GGCGCGTCTGCGTCTGGCTGGCTGGCATAAATATCTCACTCGCAATCAAATTCAGCCGATAGCGGAACGG
GAAGGCGACTGGAGTGCCATGTCCGGTTTTCAACAAACCATGCAAATGCTGAATGAGGGCATCGTTCCCA
CTGCGATGCTGGTTGCCAACGATCAGATGGCGCTGGGCGCAATGCGCGCCATTACCGAGTCCGGGCTGCG
CGTTGGTGCGGACATCTCGGTAGTGGGATACGACGATACCGAAGACAGCTCATGTTATATCCCGCCGTTA
ACCACCATCAAACAGGATTTTCGCCTGCTGGGGCAAACCAGCGTGGACCGCTTGCTGCAACTCTCTCAGG
GCCAGGCGGTGAAGGGCAATCAGCTGTTGCCCGTCTCACTGGTGAAAAGAAAAACCACCCTGGCGCCCAA
TACGCAAACCGCCTCTCCCCGCGCGTTGGCCGATTCATTAATGCAGCTGGCACGACAGGTTTCCCGACTG
GAAAGCGGGCAGTGAGCGCAACGCAATTAATGTAAGTTAGCTCACTCATTAGGCACCGGGATCTCGACCG
ATGCCCTTGAGAGCCTTCAACCCAGTCAGCTCCTTCCGGTGGGCGCGGGGCATGACTATCGTCGCCGCAC
TTATGACTGTCTTCTTTATCATGCAACTCGTAGGACAGGTGCCGGCAGCGCTCTGGGTCATTTTCGGCGA
GGACCGCTTTCGCTGGAGCGCGACGATGATCGGCCTGTCGCTTGCGGTATTCGGAATCTTGCACGCCCTC
GCTCAAGCCTTCGTCACTGGTCCCGCCACCAAACGTTTCGGCGAGAAGCAGGCCATTATCGCCGGCATGG
CGGCCCCACGGGTGCGCATGATCGTGCTCCTGTCGTTGAGGACCCGGCTAGGCTGGCGGGGTTGCCTTAC
TGGTTAGCAGAATGAATCACCGATACGCGAGCGAACGTGAAGCGACTGCTGCTGCAAAACGTCTGCGACC
TGAGCAACAACATGAATGGTCTTCGGTTTCCGTGTTTCGTAAAGTCTGGAAACGCGGAAGTCAGCGCCCT
GCACCATTATGTTCCGGATCTGCATCGCAGGATGCTGCTGGCTACCCTGTGGAACACCTACATCTGTATT
AACGAAGCGCTGGCATTGACCCTGAGTGATTTTTCTCTGGTCCCGCCGCATCCATACCGCCAGTTGTTTA
CCCTCACAACGTTCCAGTAACCGGGCATGTTCATCATCAGTAACCCGTATCGTGAGCATCCTCTCTCGTT
TCATCGGTATCATTACCCCCATGAACAGAAATCCCCCTTACACGGAGGCATCAGTGACCAAACAGGAAAA
AACCGCCCTTAACATGGCCCGCTTTATCAGAAGCCAGACATTAACGCTTCTGGAGAAACTCAACGAGCTG
GACGCGGATGAACAGGCAGACATCTGTGAATCGCTTCACGACCACGCTGATGAGCTTTACCGCAGCTGCC
TCGCGCGTTTCGGTGATGACGGTGAAAACCTCTGACACATGCAGCTCCCGGAGACGGTCACAGCTTGTCT
GTAAGCGGATGCCGGGAGCAGACAAGCCCGTCAGGGCGCGTCAGCGGGTGTTGGCGGGTGTCGGGGCGCA
GCCATGACCCAGTCACGTAGCGATAGCGGAGTGTATACTGGCTTAACTATGCGGCATCAGAGCAGATTGT
ACTGAGAGTGCACCATTGCGGTGTGAAATACCGCACAGATGCGTAAGGAGAAAATACCGCATCAGGCGCT
CTTCCGCTTCCTCGCTCACTGACTCGCTGCGCTCGGTCGTTCGGCTGCGGCGAGCGGTATCAGCTCACTC
AAAGGCGGTAATACGGTTATCCACAGAATCAGGGGATAACGCAGGAAAGAACATGTGAGCAAAAGGCCAG
CAAAAGGCCAGGAACCGTAAAAAGGCCGCGTTGCTGGCGTTTTTCCATAGGCTCCGCCCCCCTGACGAGC
ATCACAAAAATCGACGCTCAAGTCAGAGGTGGCGAAACCCGACAGGACTATAAAGATACCAGGCGTTTCC
CCCTGGAAGCTCCCTCGTGCGCTCTCCTGTTCCGACCCTGCCGCTTACCGGATACCTGTCCGCCTTTCTC
CCTTCGGGAAGCGTGGCGCTTTCTCATAGCTCACGCTGTAGGTATCTCAGTTCGGTGTAGGTCGTTCGCT
CCAAGCTGGGCTGTGTGCACGAACCCCCCGTTCAGCCCGACCGCTGCGCCTTATCCGGTAACTATCGTCT
TGAGTCCAACCCGGTAAGACACGACTTATCGCCACTGGCAGCAGCCACTGGTAACAGGATTAGCAGAGCG
AGGTATGTAGGCGGTGCTACAGAGTTCTTGAAGTGGTGGCCTAACTACGGCTACACTAGAAGGACAGTAT
TTGGTATCTGCGCTCTGCTGAAGCCAGTTACCTTCGGAAAAAGAGTTGGTAGCTCTTGATCCGGCAAACA
AACCACCGCTGGTAGCGGTGGTTTTTTTGTTTGCAAGCAGCAGATTACGCGCAGAAAAAAAGGATCTCAA
GAAGATCCTTTGATCTTTTCTACGGGGTCTGACGCTCAGTGGAACGAAAACTCACGTTAAGGGATTTTGG
TCATGAACAATAAAACTGTCTGCTTACATAAACAGTAATACAAGGGGTGTTATGAGCCATATTCAACGGG
AAACGTCTTGCTCTAGGCCGCGATTAAATTCCAACATGGATGCTGATTTATATGGGTATAAATGGGCTCG
CGATAATGTCGGGCAATCAGGTGCGACAATCTATCGATTGTATGGGAAGCCCGATGCGCCAGAGTTGTTT
CTGAAACATGGCAAAGGTAGCGTTGCCAATGATGTTACAGATGAGATGGTCAGACTAAACTGGCTGACGG
AATTTATGCCTCTTCCGACCATCAAGCATTTTATCCGTACTCCTGATGATGCATGGTTACTCACCACTGC
GATCCCCGGGAAAACAGCATTCCAGGTATTAGAAGAATATCCTGATTCAGGTGAAAATATTGTTGATGCG
CTGGCAGTGTTCCTGCGCCGGTTGCATTCGATTCCTGTTTGTAATTGTCCTTTTAACAGCGATCGCGTAT
TTCGTCTCGCTCAGGCGCAATCACGAATGAATAACGGTTTGGTTGATGC
Features (pLannotate 1.2.2; 19 found; start..end, strand, type, name):
    337..394     -  promoter       AmpR promoter (fragment): bla
    447..875     -  rep_origin     f1 ori (sequence partly withheld): f1 bacteriophage origin of replication; arrow indicates direction of (+) strand synthesis
    912..959     -  terminator     T7 terminator: transcription terminator for bacteriophage T7 RNA polymerase
    967..1016    -  CDS            SET1 (fragment): solubility-enhancement tag derived from T7 phage gene 10B
   1026..1044    -  CDS            9xHis (fragment): 9xHis affinity tag
   1047..1283    -  CDS            SUMO2 (fragment): SUMO2_BOVIN - Also known as SMT3B From Bos taurus (Bovine).
   1297..1319    -  RBS            RBS: efficient ribosome binding site from bacteriophage T7 gene 10 (Olins and Rangwala, 1989)
   1334..1358    -  protein_bind   lac operator: The lac repressor binds to the lac operator to inhibit transcription in E. coli. This inhibition can be relieved by adding lactose or isopropyl-β-D-thiogalactopyranoside (IPTG). lac repressor encoded by lacI
   1359..1377    -  promoter       T7 promoter: promoter for bacteriophage T7 RNA polymerase
   1403..1682    +  CDS            TcR (fragment): tetracycline efflux protein; tet; confers resistance to tetracycline
   1690..1767    +  promoter       lacI promoter: lacI
   1768..2850    +  CDS            lacI: lac repressor; lacI; The lac repressor binds to the lac operator to inhibit transcription in E. coli. This inhibition can be relieved by adding lactose or isopropyl-β-D-thiogalactopyranoside (IPTG).
   2863..2884    +  protein_bind   CAP binding site: CAP binding activates transcription in the presence of cAMP. E. coli catabolite activator protein
   2899..3190    +  CDS            TcR (fragment): tetracycline efflux protein; tet; confers resistance to tetracycline
   3262..3642    -  CDS            YPB1_ECOLX: Protein predicted: Swiss-Prot protein existence level 4. From Escherichia coli.
   3659..3850    +  CDS            rop: Rop protein, which maintains plasmids at low copy number; rop
   3952..4091    +  misc_feature   bom: basis of mobility region from pBR322
   4277..4865    -  rep_origin     ori: high-copy-number ColE1/pMB1/pBR322/pUC origin of replication
   4987..328     +  CDS            KanR (across the origin): aminoglycoside phosphotransferase; aph(3')-Ia; confers resistance to kanamycin in bacteria or G418 (Geneticin®) in eukaryotes
