[The description below was written by a language model from this plasmid's Addgene catalogue record and pLannotate feature annotations shown in this document.]
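Description:
SUMO-LPQTG-pET is a bacterial expression plasmid built on the pET29 backbone for producing human SUMO-2 carrying a C-terminal sortase recognition motif and a His tag in E. coli. The roughly 5.5 kb plasmid is selected with kanamycin through an aminoglycoside phosphotransferase gene and replicates from a ColE1/pBR322-type origin. The rop gene and the bom mobility region are also present, as is typical of pET vectors, although the catalogue entry lists the plasmid as high copy. An f1 origin is present, and short tetracycline-resistance and AmpR-promoter fragments appear to be non-functional backbone remnants.

The expression cassette follows the standard pET layout: a T7 promoter with an adjacent lac operator, the T7 gene 10 ribosome binding site, the SUMO-2 coding sequence, a polyhistidine tag at the C-terminus, and the T7 terminator. A plasmid-borne lacI gene supplies repressor, so expression is held off until induction with IPTG in a host that provides T7 RNA polymerase. The annotation tool matched the insert to bovine SUMO2, but the record identifies it as the human gene, and these orthologues are highly conserved. The small solubility-tag fragment annotated downstream of the His tag is a partial match, and the record does not say whether it is translated.

The Gln88Leu and Gln89Pro substitutions convert the native sequence near the SUMO-2 C-terminus into the LPQTG motif indicated by the construct name, which is a sortase recognition site. The His tag allows affinity purification and, lying beyond the motif, would be expected to be released on sortase-mediated transpeptidation. The associated publication concerns site-specific installation of post-translational protein modifications using a bifunctional biarsenical linker, which is consistent with using this protein as a donor for attaching SUMO-2 to target proteins.
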