Addgene plasmid #221851: SUMO-LPQTG-pET
Purpose: Expresses SUMO-2 with sortase motif and His tag
Depositing lab: Artur Krężel. Depositing organization: University of Wroclaw. Publication: Site-Specific and Fluorescently Enhanced Installation of Post-Translational Protein Modifications via Bifunctional Biarsenical Linker. Antonenko A, Pomorski A, Singh AK, Kapczynska K, Krezel A. ACS Omega. 2024 Oct 30;9(45):45127-45137. doi: 10.1021/acsomega.4c05828. eCollection 2024 Nov 12. PubMed 39554417.
Backbone
  Vector backbone: pET29
  Vector type: Bacterial Expression
Growth in bacteria
  Bacterial resistance: Kanamycin, 50 μg/mL
  Growth temperature: 37°C
  Growth strain: DH5alpha
  Copy number: High Copy
Gene/Insert
  Gene/Insert name: SUMO-2
  Species: H. sapiens (human)
  Mutation: Gln88Leu, Gln89Pro
  Entrez Gene: SUMO2 (a.k.a. HSMT3, SMT3B, SMT3H2, SUMO3, Smt3A)
  Cloning method: Restriction Enzyme; 5′ cloning site Unknown (unknown if destroyed); 3′ cloning site Unknown (unknown if destroyed)
  Sequencing primers: 5′ n/a
Terms and licenses: Academic/Nonprofit Terms; Industry Terms: Not Available to Industry
How to cite: SUMO-LPQTG-pET was a gift from Artur Krężel (Addgene plasmid # 221851 ; http://n2t.net/addgene:221851 ; RRID:Addgene_221851)
